Addgene plasmid #67525: pUASt- Crb intraGFP
Purpose: Expression of transmembrane and the intracellular domains of Crb with GFP.
Depositing lab: Elisabeth Knust & Marta Llimargas Casanova. Depositing organization: Institut de Biologia Molecular de Barcelona (IBMB-CSIC).
Backbone
  Vector backbone: pUAST
  Backbone size w/o insert (bp): 8904
  Vector type: Insect Expression ; Drosophila
Growth in bacteria
  Bacterial resistance: Ampicillin, 100 μg/mL
  Growth temperature: 37°C
  Growth strain: DH5alpha
  Copy number: Low Copy
Gene/Insert
  Gene/Insert name: crumbs
  Species: D. melanogaster (fly)
  Insert size (bp): 1379
  Mutation: aa97-2103 deleted (extracellular domain)
  Entrez Gene: crb (a.k.a. Dmel_CG6383, 0509/20, 1384/04, CG6383, CRB, CT19912, Crb, Crbs, Crumbs, DmCrb, Dmel\CG6383, crumb, far, l(3)07207, l(3)S050920, l(3)S058104, l(3)j1B5)
  Promoter: hsp70
  Tag / fusion protein: GFP
  Cloning method: Restriction Enzyme; 5′ cloning site EcoRI (not destroyed); 3′ cloning site XbaI (not destroyed)
  Sequencing primers: 5′ hsp70-F (GAGCGCCGGAGTATAAATAGAG); 3′ SV40pA-R
Resource information
  A portion of this plasmid was derived from a plasmid made by: Untagged pUASt- Crb intra from Elisabeth Knust lab
Terms and licenses: Academic/Nonprofit Terms; Industry Terms: Not Available to Industry
Depositor comments: The plasmid contains part of the 5' cDNA of Crb and the 3' part that brings the transmembrane and the intracellular domains of the protein together. The BglII restriction site links the 5' and 3' regions of the cDNA, meaning that the majority of the extracellular part of the Crb protein is missing. The fragment also contains the 5' and 3' UTR regions. BglII restriction site was used to clone a GFP fragment. GFP is inserted between aa 96 and 2122 of crb. Crb contains K89E mutation which does not affect plasmid function.
How to cite: pUASt- Crb intraGFP was a gift from Elisabeth Knust & Marta Llimargas Casanova (Addgene plasmid # 67525 ; http://n2t.net/addgene:67525 ; RRID:Addgene_67525)
