[The description below was written by a language model from this plasmid's Addgene catalogue record.]
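Description:
pUASt- Crb intraGFP is a Drosophila expression plasmid built on the pUAST backbone (about 8.9 kb without insert), the standard vector for GAL4/UAS-driven transgene expression in flies. In pUAST, the cloned cDNA sits downstream of a minimal hsp70 promoter, which the record lists as the promoter, and upstream of an SV40 polyadenylation region, consistent with the sequencing primers named in the entry. In the general pUAST design, GAL4-binding UAS sites precede the hsp70 promoter, so expression depends on a GAL4 driver line. No feature table is provided to confirm these or other backbone elements individually. In bacteria the plasmid is selected with ampicillin and is recorded as low copy.

The roughly 1.4 kb insert, cloned between EcoRI and XbaI sites that remain intact, is a truncated version of the D. melanogaster crumbs (crb) cDNA. A 5' portion of the cDNA is joined through a BglII site to the 3' portion encoding the transmembrane and intracellular domains, so most of the extracellular domain is missing. The mutation field gives the deletion as residues 97–2103. The 5' and 3' UTRs are retained. GFP was cloned into the BglII junction, making it an internal tag rather than a terminal one; the depositor comments place it between residues 96 and 2122, a slightly different endpoint from the mutation field. A K89E substitution is present and is reported not to affect function. The construct derives from an untagged pUASt-Crb intra plasmid and is intended for expressing a fluorescently labelled membrane-tethered Crb intracellular domain in flies.
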