>Addgene plasmid #67525 | pUASt- Crb intraGFP | depositor partial sequence | sequence record 116176 | pUASt- Crb intraGFP sequence 1379 bps
GGGAATTGGGAATTCCCCCCCCCAAAAAAAATAAAAATAACCTGTTCTAAGCCAAGTGCCGATTGCGCGC
GTGTGTGTGTGTGCGTATGAGTGTTTGCGTGGAGCAGAGAGAAGGGAGAATGCAATTACCAACAACAACA
AGCTCAATGAGTATCGTTTGAATAGCAATAATATCTAGCCAAAAGCAACCCTTTCCAATACGAAAACTCG
ACTTGAGCCAACAAATCAGCGATCATGGCTAAAATCGCCAATGCGTCACTGTCGCAACAACAAAAACAGC
GGCAAGCAGAAACAGCAACGACCACAACAACAACAGTGGCGGCATCAGTAGAAACAGCAACAACAACAGC
AAGAAGTCGAGACCGCACGAAAAGCGCAGCTCAAATTACGTCGCATTTGCTCAAGCGCGCCATTTCAGTT
TATTCGTCGCCTCAATGGATACCGCTCTTCATACTTATTTACTTAGCAACAGATGTCGCCTCAGTGGCGG
TGCCGACGAAGGAGGCGTACTTTAATGGCTCCAGATCTTCGACCACAGACATTGCCATCATTGTAATACC
CGTAGTGGTGGTGCTGCTGCTGATCGCGGGAGCCCTCCTGGGCACCTTCCTGGTGATGGCCAGGAACAAG
CGAGCAACCAGGGGCACCTATAGCCCGAGCGCGCAAGAGTACTGCAACCCACGGCTGGAAATGGACAACG
TACTGAAGCCACCGCCGGAAGAGCGACTAATTTAGTTTTGAGTTTTGAGCATGAACGACGATTAGCAAAG
CAAACAAAAGATATTTTTAAATCCGCCCATATACACCTAGCTGTAGGAGTAACTCAATGTTTTGTACTAA
GTTGGCCCCTAGTTATGGTTTACATCTTAAGGTGCTCAAAGCAATAGCAGCAGCAGCAGCAGCCAGGCTT
CCACCTCGACTCGTCCCTTATCCCCTGCCTACGCTTTAGTTAGTTAATAATGCCGTTGTCTATTTATTCT
AGTAGTTTAGATGACATACGTACCGCCCTATAGTCGTTATGTAGTTATGTTCCGATAGTTTAGATTCAGT
ATTCGATTTCTCGTATATGTAATCCTAAAGCTGCGAACAAAGTTGAGCTCCGACGTCGATTTCCCCTTTG
CATTCCACAAGGAAGCCCATCAAATGTATTGTATGAGTATTTTTGTAAATAAGATTGTTTGCCGACTCTT
AAACTAAATTAGCTGAGCTAAAATCGAAATTAAAAACAGAAAATCCTATATGCCTATATATACGCGAGTA
TATATATCAGTAAATGTGGCCTTATAACAAAAAAAAATATAGTAACGAAAAGCAATGACAACTAGAACAG
AAAAAGTATTGGTTAAGTAAATCAAATAAAAAACATATTTTGCTCTAGA
