>Addgene plasmid #67525 | pUASt- Crb intraGFP | addgene partial sequence | sequence record 117468 | pCasper-hs 5'-GCAACTACTGAAATCTGCCAAG-3'
AGAGAGACTCTGAATGGGAATTGGGAATTCCCCCCCCCAAAAAAAATAAAAATAACCTGTTCTAAGCCAA
GTGCCGATTGCGCGCGTGTGTGTGTGTGCGTATGAGTGTTTGCGTGGAGCAGAGAGAAGGGAGAATGCAA
TTACCAACAACAACAAGCTCAATGAGTATCGTTTGAATAGCAATAATATCTAGCCAAAAGCAACCCTTTC
CAATACGAAAACTCGACTTGAGCCAACAAATCAGCGATCATGGCTAAAATCGCCAATGCGTCACTGTCGC
AACAACAAAAACAGCGGCAAGCAGAAACAGCAACGACCACAACAACAACAGTGGCGGCATCAGTAGAAAC
AGCAACAACAACAGCAAGAAGTCGAGACCGCACGAAAAGCGCAGCTCAAATTACGTCGCATTTGCTCAAG
CGCGCCATTTCAGTTTATTCGTCGCCTCAATGGATACCGCTCTTCATACTTATTTACTTAGCAACAGATG
TCGCCTCAGTGGCGGTGCCGACGGAGGAGGCGTACTTTAATGGCTCCAGATCTATGGTGAGCAAGGGCGA
GGAGCTGTTCACCGGGGTGGTGCCCATCCTGGTCGAGCTGGACGGCGACGTAAACGGCCACAAGTTCAGC
GTGTCCGGCGAGGGCGAGGGCGATGCCACCTACGGCAAGCTGACCCTGAAGTTCATCTGCACCACCGGCA
AGCTGCCCGTGCCCTGGCCCACCCTCGTGACCACCCTGACCTACGGCGTGCAGTGCTTCAGCCGCTACCC
CGACCACATGAAGCAGCACGACTTCTTCAAGTCCGCCATGCCCGAAGGCTACGTCCAGGAGCGCACCATC
TTCTTCAAGGACGACGGCAACTACAAGACCCGCGCCGAGGTGAAGTTCGAGGGCGACACCCTGGTGAACC
GCATCGAGCTGAAGGGCATCGACTTCAAGGAGGACGGCAACATCCTGGGGCACAAGCTGGGGTACAACTA
CAACAGCCACAACGTCTATATCATGGGCCGACAAGCAGAAAAACGCATCAAGGGGGAACTTCAAGATCCG
CCCAAACATCAAGGACGGCAGCGTG
