>Addgene plasmid #67525 | pUASt- Crb intraGFP | addgene partial sequence | sequence record 117469 | SV40pA-R 5'-GAAATTTGTGATGCTATTGC-3'
GTTAACAACAACAATTGCATTCATTTTATGTTTCAGGTTCAGGGGGAGGTGTGGGAGGTTTTTTAAAGCA
AGTAAAACCTCTACAAATGTGGTATGGCTGATTATGATCTCTAGTCAAGGCACTATACATCAAATATTTT
TCCATAATTTTCTTGTATAGCAGTGCAGCTTTTTCCTTTGTGGTGTAAATAGCAAAGCAAGCAAGAGTTC
TATTACTAAACACAGCATGACTCAAAAAACTTAGCAATTCTGAAGGAAAGTCCTTGGGGTCTTCTACCTT
TCTCTTCTTTTTTGGAGGAGTAGAATGTTGAGAGTCAGCAGTAGCCTCATCATCACTAGATGGCATTTCT
TCTGAGCAAAACAGGTTTTCCTCATTAAAGGCATTCCACCACTGCTCCCATTCATCAGTTCCATAGGTTG
GAATCTAAAATACACAAACAATTAGAATCAGTAGTTTAACACATTATACACTTAAAAATTTTATATTTAC
CTTAGAGCTTTAAATCTCTGTAGGTAGTTTGTCCAATTATGTCACACCACAGAAGTAAGGTTCCTTCACA
AAGATCCTCTAGAGCAAAATATGTTTTTTATTTGATTTACTTAACCAATACTTTTTCTGTTCTAGTTGTC
ATTGCTTTTCGTTACTATATTTTTTTTTGTTATAAGGCCACATTTACTGATATATATACTCGCGTATATA
TAGGCATATAGGATTTTCTGTTTTTAATTTCGATTTTAGCTCAGCTAATTTAGTTTAAGAGTCGGCAAAC
AATCTTATTTACAAAAATACTCATACAATACATTTGATGGGCTTCCTTGTGGAATGCAAAGGGGAAATCG
ACGTCGGAGCTCAACTTTGTTCGCAGCTTTAGGATTACATATACGAGAAATCGAATACTGAATCTAAACT
ATCGGAACATAACTACATAACGACTATAGGGCGGTACGTATGTCATCTAAACTACTAGAATAAATAGACA
ACGGCATTATTAACTAACTAAAGCGTAGGCAGGGG
